>Addgene plasmid #71224 | Reb_1 aka PAS619 | addgene partial sequence | sequence record 135507 | T7 5'-TAATACGACTCACTATAGGG-3'
GTACACACTTTAAATTAATTCAAAACAAGGAGCTCAAAATGGCGACTACTACTTCTACTGCTGATGTAGG
CAACACAACTGACATCGTAAATAGCCAAATTACTGATTCAGTAACACAAACTAACACAATGGTTCTTGGT
TCTACTCCAGCACAAATCATGACAAATTTAATGCAAATGAGCGCACAAGCTAATGCTTTAGCAATGCAAA
ATGCTGTTGTTGGTCAAAAACAAACAAATATGCTATCAGATGCAGCAACCACTCAAGGCTTATCTATTAT
GTATACGCTTTCAGCTGCTTCAGATGGTCAAGCAGTCAGTACTGTTGACAATTCAACTGACATGGCTGGA
CTGATTGATGCGCTTGGCGTTGATAAAGCATAAGTATTAAAAATAGATTATTTATAAAACACCGTAAGAT
AAAATCTTACGATTTAAAACCCAGACAAAGTAAGGAATAAAAAATGAGTAATGTAAATTCACAAATTACA
GATTCAGTAACACAAACAAACACTAAAATATTAGGTGAAATGCCTGCGTTTACCACTGGAAGCTTAATGC
AAATGGCAACACAAGCTGCTGGCTTATCTATACAAAACTCTGTAACCAATCAGCAACAATCTAATATGCT
TCATCAGGCATCAACCACTCAAGGTATGAGTATTCTATATTCTGTTGACACGGCAGCTAATGCTCAAGCC
ATTGGTTCAGTGAACCGTTCTAATGACACAAGCCGTTTAACTGATGCCCTTGCTGTTATTAAAGCCGCTA
AAAATGGTTAATGCTTATTTCGATATGCTAAAATAATGCCAATCAGATAAATTGGCTAAATTAAAGTATG
ATAAGCGAAATAAAATCATTTAAAGTAGATAAAAATCATCAGAGACGGTTAATTGTTCTCGTGGGGGAAG
AAAGCTGGGGTTAGGAAGTATACGTTGATTTGTATTATTGAGTTTCTCCTCAACGCATAACGTATTACTT
CCTGACCCAACGCTATCGTTTTCCT
