>Addgene plasmid #71224 | Reb_1 aka PAS619 | addgene partial sequence | sequence record 135508 | T7term 5'-GCTAGTTATTGCTCAGCGG-3'
GGGCTTTGGTTAGCAGCCGGATCTCAGTGGTGGTGGTGGTGGTGCTCGAGTTAGCCTCGTGGAAAGTTTT
TCACTAAGTTTTGTGTCATCTCATTAAATTTACTGAGATTAGCCACTTCAGCATCTCGATTACTGCTAAT
GGATTTCATGATTCCTTCCCATATTTTAATTTGAGGTTCGTTGTCGATTGCGGCAGCTTCAGCCATTTTT
TGCATAGCAAGTGCTAGCACCGTATTTGATGTTGTTTCAAAGCCAGAATGCATAGCCAGTTCATTTTGCA
CAGCGCTAGCGGCAGCCATTGAAACAATATCATAAGCACCTTGAGAGGCGACATTATTTTTAGGATCCAT
CATCCGTTGATTGATATCTTCTGAGAAATGTTCTATATCCGCCATTTACAAGATTATCCCATCATTTTCA
TAATACGTTCACAGGCAACAGAAGTGACGGCTTGACCGATTTGATTTAACTGTTGAGAGCTTGATTGAGC
ATTTTGAATAGCTAAATTAGCGGTTGAAGCAACGCCTTGATACAGCACACCCATTGCTTGAGCTGGTGCC
ATACCTATAACATTCATCATATTTGAAGTGACAGAATCGGTCACTTGTGGATTCACATAAAGATTGGGTG
TTATTGCATTATCTGCCATAGTTTGAAGCTCTAGTTAAAATGGATTGATATCAAAAAGCAAAATAAAAAA
ATAAAATAAGGAAAACGATAGCGTTGGGTCAGGAAGTAATACGTTATGCGTTGAGGAGAAACTCAATAAT
ACAAATCAACGTATACTTCCTAACCCCAGCTTTCTTCCCCCACGAGAACAATTAACCGTCTCTGATGATT
TTTATCTACTTTAAATGATTTTATTTCGCTTATCATACTTTAATTTAGCCAATTTATCTGATTGGCATTA
TTTTAGCATATCGAAATAAGCATTAACCATTTTTAGCGGCTTTAATAACAGCAAGGGCATCAGTTAAACG
GCTTGTGTCATTAGAACGGTTCACTGAACCAATGGCTTGAGCATTAGCTGCCGTGTCAACAGAA
