>Addgene plasmid #71224 | Reb_1 aka PAS619 | depositor partial sequence | sequence record 146026 | Reb insert
CCATTAGAGGGTGACTGGGATCTGGGGCGCTCTCCATTAGGGGACTCCGGCAGTAGGACGCAGCCCAGTA
GTAGGTTGAGGCCGTTGAGCACCGCCGCCGCAAGGAATGGTGCATGCAAGGAGATGGCGCCCAACAGTCC
CCCGGCCACGGGGCCTGCCACCATACCCACGCCGAAACAAGCGCTCATGAGCCCGAAGTGGCGAGCCCGA
TCTTCCCCATCGGTGATGTCGGCGATATAGGCGCCAGCAACCGCACCTGTGGCGCCGGTGATGCCGGCCA
CGATGCGTCCGGCGTAGAGGATCGAGATCTCGATCCCGCGAAATTAATACGACTCACTATAGGGGAATTG
TGAGCGGATAACAATTCCCCTCTAGAGAATCAGTACACACTTTAAATTAATTCAAAACAAGGAGCTCAAA
ATGGCGACTACTACTTCTACTGCTGATGTAGGCAACACAACTGACATCGTAAATAGCCAAATTACTGATT
CAGTAACACAAACTAACACAATGGTTCTTGGTTCTACTCCAGCACAAATCATGACAAATTTAATGCAAAT
GAGCGCACAAGCTAATGCTTTAGCAATGCAAAATGCTGTTGTTGGTCAAAAACAAACAAATATGCTATCA
GATGCAGCAACCACTCAAGGCTTATCTATTATGTATACGCTTTCAGCTGCTTCAGATGGTCAAGCAGTCA
GTACTGTTGACAATTCAACTGACATGGCTGGACTGATTGATGCGCTTGGCGTTGATAAAGCATAAGTATT
AAAAATAGATTATTTATAAAACACCGTAAGATAAAATCTTACGATTTAAAACCCAGACAAAGTAAGGAAT
AAAAAATGAGTAATGTAAATTCACAAATTACAGATTCAGTAACACAAACAAACACTAAAATATTAGGTGA
AATGCCTGCGTTTACCACTGGAAGCTTAATGCAAATGGCAACACAAGCTGCTGGCTTATCTATACAAAAC
TCTGTAACCAATCAGCAACAATCTAATATGCTTCATCAGGCATCAACCACTCAAGGTATGAGTATTCTAT
ATTCTGTTGACACGGCAGCTAATGCTCAAGCCATTGGTTCAGTGAACCGTTCTAATGACACAAGCCGTTT
AACTGATGCCCTTGCTGTTATTAAAGCCGCTAAAAATGGTTAATGCTTATTTCGATATGCTAAAATAATG
CCAATCAGATAAATTGGCTAAATTAAAGTATGATAAGCGAAATAAAATCATTTAAAGTAGATAAAAATCA
TCAGAGACGGTTAATTGTTCTCGTGGGGGAAGAAAGCTGGGGTTAGGAAGTATACGTTGATTTGTATTAT
TGAGTTTCTCCTCAACGCATAACGTATTACTTCCTGACCCAACGCTATCGTTTTCCTTATTTTATTTTTT
TATTTTGCTTTTTGATATCAATCCATTTTAACTAGAGCTTCAAACTATGGCAGATAATGCAATAACACCC
AATCTTTATGTGAATCCACAAGTGACCGATTCTGTCACTTCAAATATGATGAATGTTATAGGTATGGCAC
CAGCTCAAGCAATGGGTGTGCTGTATCAAGGCGTTGCTTCAACCGCTAATTTAGCTATTCAAAATGCTCA
ATCAAGCTCTCAACAGTTAAATCAAATCGGTCAAGCCGTCACTTCTGTTGCCTGTGAACGTATTATGAAA
ATGATGGGATAATCTTGTAAATGGCGGATATAGAACATTTCTCAGAAGATATCAATCAACGGATGATGGA
TCCTAAAAATAATGTCGCCTCTCAAGGTGCTTATGATATTGTTTCAATGGCTGCCGCTAGCGCTGTGCAA
AATGAACTGGCTATGCATTCTGGCTTTGAAACAACATCAAATACGGTGCTAGCACTTGCTATGCAAAAAA
TGGCTGAAGCTGCCGCAATCGACAACGAACCTCAAATTAAAATATGGGAAGGAATCATGAAATCCATTAG
CAGTAATCGAGATGCTGAAGTGGCTAATCTCAGTAAATTTAATGAGATGACACAAAACTTAGTGAAAAAC
TTTCCACGAGGCTAACTCGAGCACCACCACCACCACCACTGAGATCCGGCTGCTAACAAAGCCCGAAAGG
AAGCTGAGTTGGCTGCTGCCACCGCTGAGCAATAACTAGCATAACCCCTTGGGGCCTCTAAACGGGTCTT
GAGGGGTTTTTTGCTGAAAGGAGGAACTATATCCGGATTGGCGAATGGG
[124 nt withheld, positions 2220-2343]
C
[91 nt withheld, positions 2345-2435]
A
[49 nt withheld, positions 2437-2485]
CCTTTGACGTTGGAGTCCACGTTCTTT
[37 nt withheld, positions 2513-2549]
ACCCTATCTCGGTCTATTCTTTTGATTTATAAGGGATTTTGCCGATTTCGGCCTATTGGTTAAAAAATGA
GCTGATTTAACAAAAATTTAACGCGAATTTTAAACAAAATATTAACGCTTACAATTTAGGTGGCACTTTT
CGGGGAAAATGTGCGCGGAACCCCTATTTGTTTATTTTTTTCTAAAATACATTCAAAATATGTATCCGCT
CATGAATTAATTTCTTAGAAAAAACTCATCGAGCAATCAAAATGAAAACTGCAATTTTATTCATATCAGG
ATTATCAATACCCATATTTTTTGAAAAAAGCCGTTTCTGTAATGAAGGAGAAAACTCACCGAGGCAGTTC
CATAGGATGGGCAGATCCTGGTATCGGTCTGGCGATTCCCGACTCGTCCAACATCAATACAACTATTAAT
TTCCCCCTCGTCAAAATAAAGGGTATCAGTGAAAATCACCATGAGTGACGACTGAATCCGGTGAAAATGG
CAAAAGTTTTATGCATTTCTTTTTCCAGACTTGGTCACCAGGCCCGGCACATA
