[The description below was written by a language model from this plasmid's Addgene catalogue record.]
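Description:
Reb_1 (also called PAS619) is a bacterial expression plasmid built on the pETM11 backbone, a pET-type vector in which the insert is transcribed from a T7 promoter and therefore requires a host that supplies T7 RNA polymerase for expression. It is selected with kanamycin, is listed as high copy, and is propagated in a standard cloning strain that lacks T7 polymerase. The record does not include a feature table, so the origin of replication and other backbone elements are not itemised.

The payload is the Reb locus from Caedibacter taeniospiralis, an insert of about 1.75 kb cloned between XbaI and XhoI sites, both of which remain intact. This locus encodes the proteins that assemble into R bodies (refractile bodies), coiled protein ribbons that can extend into long, needle-like structures. No tag or fusion partner is attached, so any tag coding region normally offered by the backbone is apparently not joined to the Reb proteins. The stated purpose is expression of wild-type R bodies, although the record also lists a RebA G53A change; the record does not reconcile the two or say whether this is a nucleotide or amino-acid change. The depositor also notes some discrepancies between the repository's quality-control sequence and the reference sequence, reported not to affect function.

The associated work treats R bodies as a tunable protein piston capable of rupturing membranes to release encapsulated cargo. This construct serves as the wild-type reference for producing R bodies recombinantly in E. coli and presumably for comparison with engineered variants.
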