Addgene plasmid #71224: Reb_1 aka PAS619
Purpose: Expresses wild type R bodies from C. taeniospiralis in pETM11 backbone
Depositing lab: Pamela Silver. Depositing organization: Harvard Medical School. Publication: A Tunable Protein Piston That Breaks Membranes to Release Encapsulated Cargo. Polka JK, Silver PA. ACS Synth Biol. 2016 Feb 3. 10.1021/acssynbio.5b00237 PubMed 26814170.
Backbone
  Vector backbone: pETM11
  Vector type: Bacterial Expression
Growth in bacteria
  Bacterial resistance: Kanamycin, 50 μg/mL
  Growth temperature: 37°C
  Growth strain: DH5alpha
  Copy number: High Copy
Gene/Insert
  Gene/Insert name: Reb locus (alt names: R body; Refractile bodies)
  Insert size (bp): 1750
  Mutation: RebA G53A
  GenBank ID: NC_005915.1
  Promoter: T7
  Tag / fusion protein: none
  Cloning method: Restriction Enzyme; 5′ cloning site XbaI (not destroyed); 3′ cloning site Xho1 (not destroyed)
  Sequencing primers: 5′ T7 promoter; 3′ T7 terminator
Terms and licenses: Academic/Nonprofit Terms; Industry Terms: Not Available to Industry
Depositor comments: Please note that there are some discrepancies between Addgene's quality control sequences and the depositor's sequence. The depositor noted that these discrepancies do NOT affect plasmid function.
How to cite: Reb_1 aka PAS619 was a gift from Pamela Silver (Addgene plasmid # 71224 ; http://n2t.net/addgene:71224 ; RRID:Addgene_71224)
